Addgene plasmid #203568: pCAG-BECN1
Purpose: Mammalian expression of BECN1
Depositing lab: James Hurley. Depositing organization: University of California, Berkeley. Publication: Structure and activation of the human autophagy-initiating ULK1C:PI3KC3-C1 supercomplex. Chen M, Nguyen TN, Ren X, Khuu G, Cook ASI, Zhao Y, Yildiz A, Lazarou M, Hurley JH. Nat Struct Mol Biol. 2025 Sep;32(9):1596-1605. doi: 10.1038/s41594-025-01557-x. Epub 2025 May 29. PubMed 40442316.
Backbone
  Vector backbone: pCAG
  Vector type: Mammalian Expression
Growth in bacteria
  Bacterial resistance: Ampicillin, 100 μg/mL
  Growth temperature: 37°C
  Growth strain: DH5alpha
  Copy number: High Copy
Gene/Insert
  Gene/Insert name: BECN1
  Species: H. sapiens (human)
  GenBank ID: NP_001300927.1
  Entrez Gene: BECN1 (a.k.a. ATG6, VPS30, beclin1)
  Promoter: CMV
  Cloning method: Restriction Enzyme; 5′ cloning site ClaI (unknown if destroyed); 3′ cloning site XhoI (unknown if destroyed)
Terms and licenses: Academic/Nonprofit Terms; Industry Terms: Not Available to Industry
Depositor comments: BECN1-stop
How to cite: pCAG-BECN1 was a gift from James Hurley (Addgene plasmid # 203568 ; http://n2t.net/addgene:203568 ; RRID:Addgene_203568)
