[The description below was written by a language model from this plasmid's Addgene catalogue record and pLannotate feature annotations shown in this document.]
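Description:
pCAG-BECN1 is a mammalian expression plasmid built on the pCAG backbone for producing human Beclin-1 (BECN1, also known as ATG6 or VPS30), a core subunit of the class III phosphatidylinositol 3-kinase complex that acts in autophagy initiation. It is maintained in E. coli as a high-copy plasmid through a ColE1/pUC-type origin and selected with ampicillin via the β-lactamase gene under its own bla promoter. Remnants of the lac promoter/operator region and short lacI fragments are also annotated in the backbone and have no stated function here.

The catalogue entry lists the promoter as CMV, but the annotated sequence shows the full composite CAG arrangement: the cytomegalovirus immediate-early enhancer joined to the chicken β-actin promoter, followed by a chimeric chicken β-actin/rabbit β-globin intron. This combination gives strong, broadly active transcription in mammalian cells. The BECN1 coding sequence was inserted between ClaI and XhoI sites and is followed by a rabbit β-globin polyadenylation signal. The short HBB "fragments" flagged on either side of the insert are most likely β-globin-derived vector sequence around the intron and 3′ region rather than fused coding segments. No epitope or purification tag is annotated, and the depositor's note "BECN1-stop" indicates the open reading frame ends with its own stop codon, so the protein appears to be expressed untagged. An SV40 origin of replication allows episomal amplification in cells expressing large T antigen. No mammalian selection marker is annotated, which suits transient transfection. The associated publication concerns the structure of the human ULK1C:PI3KC3-C1 supercomplex, suggesting use in co-expression with other complex subunits for protein production. The sequence is labelled as a partial NGS result.
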