Features (pLannotate 1.2.2; 18 found; start..end, strand, type, name):
      4..383     +  enhancer       CMV enhancer: human cytomegalovirus immediate early enhancer
    385..660     +  promoter       chicken β-actin promoter: No description available
    661..1677    +  intron         chimeric intron: chimera between introns from chicken β-actin and rabbit β-globin
   1675..1731    +  CDS            HBB (fragment): HBB_LEPEU - Experimental evidence at protein level: Swiss-Prot protein existence level 1. Involved in oxygen transport from the lung to the various peripheral tissues. From Lepus europaeus (European hare).
   1758..3107    +  CDS            BECN1 (sequence withheld): BECN1_HUMAN - Also known as GT197. Experimental evidence at protein level: Swiss-Prot protein existence level 1. Beclin-1-C 35 kDa localized to mitochondria can promote apoptosis; it induces the mitochondrial translocation of BAX and the release of proapoptotic factors. From Homo sapiens (Human).
   3117..3194    +  CDS            HBB (fragment): HBB_PONPY - Experimental evidence at transcript level: Swiss-Prot protein existence level 2. Involved in oxygen transport from the lung to the various peripheral tissues. From Pongo pygmaeus (Bornean orangutan).
   3265..3320    +  polyA_signal   β-globin poly(A) signal: rabbit β-globin polyadenylation signal (Gil and Proudfoot, 1987)
   3705..3721    -  protein_bind   lac operator: The lac repressor binds to the lac operator to inhibit transcription in E. coli. This inhibition can be relieved by adding lactose or isopropyl-β-D-thiogalactopyranoside (IPTG). lac repressor encoded by lacI
   3729..3759    -  promoter       lac promoter: promoter for the E. coli lac operon
   3774..3795    -  protein_bind   CAP binding site: CAP binding activates transcription in the presence of cAMP. E. coli catabolite activator protein
   3808..3847    -  CDS            lacI (fragment): lac repressor; lacI; The lac repressor binds to the lac operator to inhibit transcription in E. coli. This inhibition can be relieved by adding lactose or isopropyl-β-D-thiogalactopyranoside (IPTG).
   3854..3876    +  promoter       SV40 promoter (fragment): SV40 enhancer and early promoter
   3900..4035    +  rep_origin     SV40 ori: SV40 origin of replication
   4055..4189    +  polyA_signal   SV40 poly(A) signal: SV40 polyadenylation signal
   4191..4245    -  CDS            lacI (fragment): lac repressor; lacI; The lac repressor binds to the lac operator to inhibit transcription in E. coli. This inhibition can be relieved by adding lactose or isopropyl-β-D-thiogalactopyranoside (IPTG).
   4428..5016    -  rep_origin     ori: high-copy-number ColE1/pMB1/pBR322/pUC origin of replication
   5187..6047    -  CDS            AmpR: β-lactamase; bla; confers resistance to ampicillin, carbenicillin, and related antibiotics
   6048..6152    -  promoter       AmpR promoter: bla
>Addgene plasmid #203568 | pCAG-BECN1 | addgene full sequence | sequence record 400875 | Addgene Partial NGS Result
GTCGACATTGATTATTGACTAGTTATTAATAGTAATCAATTACGGGGTCATTAGTTCATAGCCCATATAT
GGAGTTCCGCGTTACATAACTTACGGTAAATGGCCCGCCTGGCTGACCGCCCAACGACCCCCGCCCATTG
ACGTCAATAATGACGTATGTTCCCATAGTAACGCCAATAGGGACTTTCCATTGACGTCAATGGGTGGAGT
ATTTACGGTAAACTGCCCACTTGGCAGTACATCAAGTGTATCATATGCCAAGTACGCCCCCTATTGACGT
CAATGACGGTAAATGGCCCGCCTGGCATTATGCCCAGTACATGACCTTATGGGACTTTCCTACTTGGCAG
TACATCTACGTATTAGTCATCGCTATTACCATGGTCGAGGTGAGCCCCACGTTCTGCTTCACTCTCCCCA
TCTCCCCCCCCTCCCCACCCCCAATTTTGTATTTATTTATTTTTTAATTATTTTGTGCAGCGATGGGGGC
GGGGGGGGGGGGGGSGCGCGCCAGGCGGGGCGGGGCGGGGCGAGGGGCGGGGCGGGGCGAGGCGGAGAGG
TGCGGCGGCAGCCAATCAGAGCGGCGCGCTCCGAAAGTTTCCTTTTATGGCGAGGCGGCGGCGGCGGCGG
CCCTATAAAAAGCGAAGCGCGCGGCGGGCGGGAGTCGCTGCGCGCTGCCTTCGCCCCGTGCCCCGCTCCG
CCGCCGCCTCGCGCCGCCCGCCCCGGCTCTGACTGACCGCGTTACTCCCACAGGTGAGCGGGCGGGACGG
CCCTTCTCCTCCGGGCTGTAATTAGCGCTTGGTTTAATGACGGCTTGTTTCTTTTCTGTGGCTGCGTGAA
AGCCTTGAGGGGCTCCGGGAGGGCCCTTTGTGCGGGGGGAGCGGCTCGGGGGGTGCGTGCGTGTGTGTGT
GCGTGGGGAGCGCCGCGTGCGGCTCCGCGCTGCCCGGCGGCTGTGAGCGCTGCGGGCGCGGCGCGGGGCT
TTGTGCGCTCCGCAGTGTGCGCGAGGGGAGCGCGGCCGGGGGCGGTGCCCCGCGGTGCGGGGGGGGCTGC
GAGGGGAACAAAGGCTGCGTGCGGGGTGTGTGCGTGGGGGGGTGAGCAGGGGGTGTGGGCGCGTCGGTCG
GGCTGCAACCCCCCCTGCACCCCCCTCCCCGAGTTGCTGAGCACGGCCCGGCTTCGGGTGCGGGGCTCCG
TACGGGGCGTGGCGCGGGGCTCGCCGTGCCGGGCGGGGGGTGGCGGCAGGTGGGGGTGCCGGGCGGGGCG
GGGCCGCCTCGGGCCGGGGAGGGCTCGGGGGAGGGGCGCGGCGGCCCCCGGAGCGCCGGCGGCTGTCGAG
GCGCGGCGAGCCGCAGCCATTGCCTTTTATGGTAATCGTGCGAGAGGGCGCAGGGACTTCCTTTGTCCCA
AATCTGTGCGGAGCCGAAATCTGGGAGGCGCCGCCGCACCCCCTCTAGCGGGCGCGGGGCGAAGCGGTGC
GGCGCCGGCAGGAAGGAAATGGGCGGGGAGGGCCTTCGTGCGTCGCCGCGCCGCCGTCCCCTTCTCCCTC
TCCAGCCTCGGGGCTGTCCGCGGGGGGACGGCTGCCTTCGGGGGGGACGGGGCAGGGCGGGGTTCGGCTT
CTGGCGTGTGACCGGCGGCTCTAGAGCCTCTGCTAACCATGTTCATGCCTTCTTCTTTTTCCTACAGCTC
CTGGGCAACGTGCTGGTTATTGTGCTGTCTCATCATTTTGGCAAAGAATTCCTCGATCGACGGTATCGAT
AGCCACC
[1350 nt withheld, positions 1758-3107]
TGACTCGAGGAATTCACTCCTCAGGTGCAGGCTGCCTATCAGAAGGTGGTGGCTGGTGTGGCCAATGCCC
TGGCTCACAAATACCACTGAGATCTTTTTCCCTCTGCCAAAAATTATGGGGACATCATGAAGCCCCTTGA
GCATCTGACTTCTGGCTAATAAAGGAAATTTATTTTCATTGCAATAGTGTGTTGGAATTTTTTGTGTCTC
TCACTCGGAAGGACATATGGGAGGGCAAATCATTTAAAACATCAGAATGAGTATTTGGTTTAGAGTTTGG
CAACATATGCCCATATGCTGGCTGCCATGAACAAAGGTTGGCTATAAAGAGGTCATCAGTATATGAAACA
GCCCCCTGCTGTCCATTCCTTATTCCATAGAAAAGCCTTGACTTGAGGTTAGATTTTTTTTATATTTTGT
TTTGTGTTATTTTTTTCTTTAACATCCCTAAAATTTTCCTTACATGTTTTACTAGCCAGATTTTTCCTCC
TCTCCTGACTACTCCCAGTCATAGCTGTCCCTCTTCTCTTATGGAGATCCCTCGACCTGCAGCCCAAGCT
TGGCGTAATCATGGTCATAGCTGTTTCCTGTGTGAAATTGTTATCCGCTCACAATTCCACACAACATACG
AGCCGGAAGCATAAAGTGTAAAGCCTGGGGTGCCTAATGAGTGAGCTAACTCACATTAATTGCGTTGCGC
TCACTGCCCGCTTTCCAGTCGGGAAACCTGTCGTGCCAGCGGATCCGCATCTCAATTAGTCAGCAACCAT
AGTCCCGCCCCTAACTCCGCCCATCCCGCCCCTAACTCCGCCCAGTTCCGCCCATTCTCCGCCCCATGGC
TGACTAATTTTTTTTATTTATGCAGAGGCCGAGGCCGCCTCGGCCTCTGAGCTATTCCAGAAGTAGTGAG
GAGGCTTTTTTGGAGGCCTAGGCTTTTGCAAAAAGCTAACTTGTTTATTGCAGCTTATAATGGTTACAAA
TAAAGCAATAGCATCACAAATTTCACAAATAAAGCATTTTTTTCACTGCATTCTAGTTGTGGTTTGTCCA
AACTCATCAATGTATCTTATCATGTCTGGATCCGCTGCATTAATGAATCGGCCAACGCGCGGGGAGAGGC
GGTTTGCGTATTGGGCGCTCTTCCGCTTCCTCGCTCACTGACTCGCTGCGCTCGGTCGTTCGGCTGCGGC
GAGCGGTATCAGCTCACTCAAAGGCGGTAATACGGTTATCCACAGAATCAGGGGATAACGCAGGAAAGAA
CATGTGAGCAAAAGGCCAGCAAAAGGCCAGGAACCGTAAAAAGGCCGCGTTGCTGGCGTTTTTCCATAGG
CTCCGCCCCCCTGACGAGCATCACAAAAATCGACGCTCAAGTCAGAGGTGGCGAAACCCGACAGGACTAT
AAAGATACCAGGCGTTTCCCCCTGGAAGCTCCCTCGTGCGCTCTCCTGTTCCGACCCTGCCGCTTACCGG
ATACCTGTCCGCCTTTCTCCCTTCGGGAAGCGTGGCGCTTTCTCATAGCTCACGCTGTAGGTATCTCAGT
TCGGTGTAGGTCGTTCGCTCCAAGCTGGGCTGTGTGCACGAACCCCCCGTTCAGCCCGACCGCTGCGCCT
TATCCGGTAACTATCGTCTTGAGTCCAACCCGGTAAGACACGACTTATCGCCACTGGCAGCAGCCACTGG
TAACAGGATTAGCAGAGCGAGGTATGTAGGCGGTGCTACAGAGTTCTTGAAGTGGTGGCCTAACTACGGC
TACACTAGAAGAACAGTATTTGGTATCTGCGCTCTGCTGAAGCCAGTTACCTTCGGAAAAAGAGTTGGTA
GCTCTTGATCCGGCAAACAAACCACCGCTGGTAGCGGTGGTTTTTTTGTTTGCAAGCAGCAGATTACGCG
CAGAAAAAAAGGATCTCAAGAAGATCCTTTGATCTTTTCTACGGGGTCTGACGCTCAGTGGAACGAAAAC
TCACGTTAAGGGATTTTGGTCATGAGATTATCAAAAAGGATCTTCACCTAGATCCTTTTAAATTAAAAAT
GAAGTTTTAAATCAATCTAAAGTATATATGAGTAAACTTGGTCTGACAGTTACCAATGCTTAATCAGTGA
GGCACCTATCTCAGCGATCTGTCTATTTCGTTCATCCATAGTTGCCTGACTCCCCGTCGTGTAGATAACT
ACGATACGGGAGGGCTTACCATCTGGCCCCAGTGCTGCAATGATACCGCGAGACCCACGCTCACCGGCTC
CAGATTTATCAGCAATAAACCAGCCAGCCGGAAGGGCCGAGCGCAGAAGTGGTCCTGCAACTTTATCCGC
CTCCATCCAGTCTATTAATTGTTGCCGGGAAGCTAGAGTAAGTAGTTCGCCAGTTAATAGTTTGCGCAAC
GTTGTTGCCATTGCTACAGGCATCGTGGTGTCACGCTCGTCGTTTGGTATGGCTTCATTCAGCTCCGGTT
CCCAACGATCAAGGCGAGTTACATGATCCCCCATGTTGTGCAAAAAAGCGGTTAGCTCCTTCGGTCCTCC
GATCGTTGTCAGAAGTAAGTTGGCCGCAGTGTTATCACTCATGGTTATGGCAGCACTGCATAATTCTCTT
ACTGTCATGCCATCCGTAAGATGCTTTTCTGTGACTGGTGAGTACTCAACCAAGTCATTCTGAGAATAGT
GTATGCGGCGACCGAGTTGCTCTTGCCCGGCGTCAATACGGGATAATACCGCGCCACATAGCAGAACTTT
AAAAGTGCTCATCATTGGAAAACGTTCTTCGGGGCGAAAACTCTCAAGGATCTTACCGCTGTTGAGATCC
AGTTCGATGTAACCCACTCGTGCACCCAACTGATCTTCAGCATCTTTTACTTTCACCAGCGTTTCTGGGT
GAGCAAAAACAGGAAGGCAAAATGCCGCAAAAAAGGGAATAAGGGCGACACGGAAATGTTGAATACTCAT
ACTCTTCCTTTTTCAATATTATTGAAGCATTTATCAGGGTTATTGTCTCATGAGCGGATACATATTTGAA
TGTATTTAGAAAAATAAACAAATAGGGGTTCCGCGCACATTTCCCCGAAAAGTGCCACCTGG
