>Addgene plasmid #203568 | pCAG-BECN1 | depositor partial sequence | sequence record 394722 | BECN1 (ClaI/XhoI)
[1350 nt withheld, positions 1-1350]
TGA
